>Addgene plasmid #122816 | pAC10096_pLX-DEST-IRES-mCherry | depositor full sequence | sequence record 234282 | pAC10096_pLX-DEST-IRES-mCherry sequence 10266 bps
CCCGGGGTTATTAATAGTAATCAATTACGGGGTCATTAGTTCATAGCCCATATATGGAGTTCCGCGTTAC
ATAACTTACGGTAAATGGCCCGCCTGGCTGACCGCCCAACGACCCCCGCCCATTGACGTCAATAATGACG
TATGTTCCCATAGTAACGCCAATAGGGACTTTCCATTGACGTCAATGGGTGGAGTATTTACGGTAAACTG
CCCACTTGGCAGTACATCAAGTGTATCATATGCCAAGTACGCCCCCTATTGACGTCAATGACGGTAAATG
GCCCGCCTGGCATTATGCCCAGTACATGACCTTATGGGACTTTCCTACTTGGCAGTACATCTACGTATTA
GTCATCGCTATTACCATGGTGATGCGGTTTTGGCAGTACATCAATGGGCGTGGATAGCGGTTTGACTCAC
GGGGATTTCCAAGTCTCCACCCCATTGACGTCAATGGGAGTTTGTTTTGGCACCAAAATCAACGGGACTT
TCCAAAATGTCGTAACAACTCCGCCCCATTGACGCAAATGGGCGGTAGGCGTGTACGGTGGGAGGTCTAT
ATAAGCAGAGCTCTCTGGCTAACTGTCGGGATCAACAAGTTTGTACAAAAAAGCTGAACGAGAAACGTAA
AATGATATAAATATCAATATATTAAATTAGATTTTGCATAAAAAACAGACTACATAATACTGTAAAACAC
AACATATCCAGTCACTATGGCGGCCGCATTAGGCACCCCAGGCTTTACACTTTATGCTTCCGGCTCGTAT
AATGTGTGGATTTTGAGTTAGGATCCGTCGAGATTTTCAGGAGCTAAGGAAGCTAAAATGGAGAAAAAAA
TCACTGGATATACCACCGTTGATATATCCCAATGGCATCGTAAAGAACATTTTGAGGCATTTCAGTCAGT
TGCTCAATGTACCTATAACCAGACCGTTCAGCTGGATATTACGGCCTTTTTAAAGACCGTAAAGAAAAAT
AAGCACAAGTTTTATCCGGCCTTTATTCACATTCTTGCCCGCCTGATGAATGCTCATCCGGAATTCCGTA
TGGCAATGAAAGACGGTGAGCTGGTGATATGGGATAGTGTTCACCCTTGTTACACCGTTTTCCATGAGCA
AACTGAAACGTTTTCATCGCTCTGGAGTGAATACCACGACGATTTCCGGCAGTTTCTACACATATATTCG
CAAGATGTGGCGTGTTACGGTGAAAACCTGGCCTATTTCCCTAAAGGGTTTATTGAGAATATGTTTTTCG
TCTCAGCCAATCCCTGGGTGAGTTTCACCAGTTTTGATTTAAACGTGGCCAATATGGACAACTTCTTCGC
CCCCGTTTTCACCATGGGCAAATATTATACGCAAGGCGACAAGGTGCTGATGCCGCTGGCGATTCAGGTT
CATCATGCCGTTTGTGATGGCTTCCATGTCGGCAGAATGCTTAATGAATTACAACAGTACTGCGATGAGT
GGCAGGGCGGGGCGTAAAGATCTGGATCCGGCTTACTAAAAGCCAGATAACAGTATGCGTATTTGCGCGC
TGATTTTTGCGGTATAAGAATATATACTGATATGTATACCCGAAGTATGTCAAAAAGAGGTATGCTATGA
AGCAGCGTATTACAGTGACAGTTGACAGCGACAGCTATCAGTTGCTCAAGGCATATATGATGTCAATATC
TCCGGTCTGGTAAGCACAACCATGCAGAATGAAGCCCGTCGTCTGCGTGCCGAACGCTGGAAAGCGGAAA
ATCAGGAAGGGATGGCTGAGGTCGCCCGGTTTATTGAAATGAACGGCTCTTTTGCTGACGAGAACAGGGG
CTGGTGAAATGCAGTTTAAGGTTTACACCTATAAAAGAGAGAGCCGTTATCGTCTGTTTGTGGATGTACA
GAGTGATATTATTGACACGCCCGGGCGACGGATGGTGATCCCCCTGGCCAGTGCACGTCTGCTGTCAGAT
AAAGTCTCCCGTGAACTTTACCCGGTGGTGCATATCGGGGATGAAAGCTGGCGCATGATGACCACCGATA
TGGCCAGTGTGCCGGTCTCCGTTATCGGGGAAGAAGTGGCTGATCTCAGCCACCGCGAAAATGACATCAA
AAACGCCATTAACCTGATGTTCTGGGGAATATAAATGTCAGGCTCCCTTATACACAGCCAGTCTGCAGGT
CGACCATAGTGACTGGATATGTTGTGTTTTACAGTATTATGTAGTCTGTTTTTTATGCAAAATCTAATTT
AATATATTGATATTTATATCATTTTACGTTTCTCGTTCAGCTTTCTTGTACAAAGTGGTTGGTAAGCCTA
TCCCTAACCCTCTCCTCGGTCTCGATTCTACGTAGTAATGAGCTAGCAGTCTCGAGGTTAACGAATTCCG
CCCCCCCCCTAACGTTACTGGCCGAAGCCGCTTGGAATAAGGCCGGTGTGCGCTTGTCTATATGTTATTT
TCCACCATATTGCCGTCTTTTGGCAATGTGAGGGCCCGGAAACCTGGCCCTGTCTTCTTGACGAGCATTC
CTAGGGGTCTTTCCCCTCTCGCCAAAGGAATGCAAGGTCTGTTGAATGTCGTGAAGGAAGCAGTTCCTCT
GGAAGCTTCTTGAAGACAAACAACGTCTGTAGCGACCCTTTGCAGGCAGCGGAACCCCCCACCTGGCGAC
AGGTGCCCCTGCGGCCAAAAGCCACGTGTATAAGATACACCTGCAAAGGCGGCACAACCCCAGTGCCACG
TTGTGAGTTGGATAGTTGTGGAAAGAGTCAAATGGCTCTCCTCAAGCGTATTCAACAAGGGGCTGAAGGA
TGCCCAGAAGGTACCCCATTGTATGGGATCTGATCTGGGGCCTCGGTGCACATGCTTTACATGTGTTTAG
TCGAGGTTAAAAAAACGTCTAGGCCCCCCGAACCACGGGGACGTGGTTTTCCTTTGAAAAACACGATAAT
ACCATGGTGAGCAAGGGCGAGGAGGATAACATGGCCATCATCAAGGAGTTCATGCGCTTCAAGGTGCACA
TGGAGGGCTCCGTGAACGGCCACGAGTTCGAGATCGAGGGCGAGGGCGAGGGCCGCCCCTACGAGGGCAC
CCAGACCGCCAAGCTGAAGGTGACCAAGGGTGGCCCCCTGCCCTTCGCCTGGGACATCCTGTCCCCTCAG
TTCATGTACGGCTCCAAGGCCTACGTGAAGCACCCCGCCGACATCCCCGACTACTTGAAGCTGTCCTTCC
CCGAGGGCTTCAAGTGGGAGCGCGTGATGAACTTCGAGGACGGCGGCGTGGTGACCGTGACCCAGGACTC
CTCCCTGCAGGACGGCGAGTTCATCTACAAGGTGAAGCTGCGCGGCACCAACTTCCCCTCCGACGGCCCC
GTAATGCAGAAGAAGACCATGGGCTGGGAGGCCTCCTCCGAGCGGATGTACCCCGAGGACGGCGCCCTGA
AGGGCGAGATCAAGCAGAGGCTGAAGCTGAAGGACGGCGGCCACTACGACGCTGAGGTCAAGACCACCTA
CAAGGCCAAGAAGCCCGTGCAGCTGCCCGGCGCCTACAACGTCAACATCAAGTTGGACATCACCTCCCAC
AACGAGGACTACACCATCGTGGAACAGTACGAACGCGCCGAGGGCCGCCACTCCACCGGCGGCATGGACG
AGCTGTACAAGTAACACCGGTGGCGCGTTAAGTCGACAATCAACCTCTGGATTACAAAATTTGTGAAAGA
TTGACTGGTATTCTTAACTATGTTGCTCCTTTTACGCTATGTGGATACGCTGCTTTAATGCCTTTGTATC
ATGCTATTGCTTCCCGTATGGCTTTCATTTTCTCCTCCTTGTATAAATCCTGGTTGCTGTCTCTTTATGA
GGAGTTGTGGCCCGTTGTCAGGCAACGTGGCGTGGTGTGCACTGTGTTTGCTGACGCAACCCCCACTGGT
TGGGGCATTGCCACCACCTGTCAGCTCCTTTCCGGGACTTTCGCTTTCCCCCTCCCTATTGCCACGGCGG
AACTCATCGCCGCCTGCCTTGCCCGCTGCTGGACAGGGGCTCGGCTGTTGGGCACTGACAATTCCGTGGT
GTTGTCGGGGAAATCATCGTCCTTTCCTTGGCTGCTCGCCTGTGTTGCCACCTGGATTCTGCGCGGGACG
TCCTTCTGCTACGTCCCTTCGGCCCTCAATCCAGCGGACCTTCCTTCCCGCGGCCTGCTGCCGGCTCTGC
GGCCTCTTCCGCGTCTTCGCCTTCGCCCTCAGACGAGTCGGATCTCCCTTTGGGCCGCCTCCCCGCGTCG
ACTTTAAGACCAATGACTTACAAGGCAGCTGTAGATCTTAGCCACTTTTTAAAAGAAAAGGGGGGACTGG
AAGGGCTAATTCACTCCCAACGAAGACAAGATCTGCTTTTTGCTTGTACTGGGTCTCTCTGGTTAGACCA
GATCTGAGCCTGGGAGCTCTCTGGCTAACTAGGGAACCCACTGCTTAAGCCTCAATAAAGCTTGCCTTGA
GTGCTTCAAGTAGTGTGTGCCCGTCTGTTGTGTGACTCTGGTAACTAGAGATCCCTCAGACCCTTTTAGT
CAGTGTGGAAAATCTCTAGCAGTACGTATAGTAGTTCATGTCATCTTATTATTCAGTATTTATAACTTGC
AAAGAAATGAATATCAGAGAGTGAGAGGAACTTGTTTATTGCAGCTTATAATGGTTACAAATAAAGCAAT
AGCATCACAAATTTCACAAATAAAGCATTTTTTTCACTGCATTCTAGTTGTGGTTTGTCCAAACTCATCA
ATGTATCTTATCATGTCTGGCTCTAGCTATCCCGCCCCTAACTCCGCCCATCCCGCCCCTAACTCCGCCC
AGTTCCGCCCATTCTCCGCCCCATGGCTGACTAATTTTTTTTATTTATGCAGAGGCCGAGGCCGCCTCGG
CCTCTGAGCTATTCCAGAAGTAGTGAGGAGGCTTTTTTGGAGGCCTAGGGACGTACCCAATTCGCCCTAT
AGTGAGTCGTATTACGCGCGCTCACTGGCCGTCGTTTTACAACGTCGTGACTGGGAAAACCCTGGCGTTA
CCCAACTTAATCGCCTTGCAGCACATCCCCCTTTCGCCAGCTGGCGTAATAGCGAAGAGGCCCGCACCGA
TCGCCCTTCCCAACAGTTGCGCAGCCTGAATGGCGAATGGG
[124 nt withheld, positions 5152-5275]
C
[91 nt withheld, positions 5277-5367]
A
[49 nt withheld, positions 5369-5417]
CCTTTGACGTTGGAGTCCACGTTCTTT
[37 nt withheld, positions 5445-5481]
ACCCTATCTCGGTCTATTCTTTTGATTTATAAGGGATTTTGCCGATTTCGGCCTATTGGTTAAAAAATGA
GCTGATTTAACAAAAATTTAACGCGAATTTTAACAAAATATTAACGCTTACAATTTAGGTGGCACTTTTC
GGGGAAATGTGCGCGGAACCCCTATTTGTTTATTTTTCTAAATACATTCAAATATGTATCCGCTCATGAG
ACAATAACCCTGATAAATGCTTCAATAATATTGAAAAAGGAAGAGTATGAGTATTCAACATTTCCGTGTC
GCCCTTATTCCCTTTTTTGCGGCATTTTGCCTTCCTGTTTTTGCTCACCCAGAAACGCTGGTGAAAGTAA
AAGATGCTGAAGATCAGTTGGGTGCACGAGTGGGTTACATCGAACTGGATCTCAACAGCGGTAAGATCCT
TGAGAGTTTTCGCCCCGAAGAACGTTTTCCAATGATGAGCACTTTTAAAGTTCTGCTATGTGGCGCGGTA
TTATCCCGTATTGACGCCGGGCAAGAGCAACTCGGTCGCCGCATACACTATTCTCAGAATGACTTGGTTG
AGTACTCACCAGTCACAGAAAAGCATCTTACGGATGGCATGACAGTAAGAGAATTATGCAGTGCTGCCAT
AACCATGAGTGATAACACTGCGGCCAACTTACTTCTGACAACGATCGGAGGACCGAAGGAGCTAACCGCT
TTTTTGCACAACATGGGGGATCATGTAACTCGCCTTGATCGTTGGGAACCGGAGCTGAATGAAGCCATAC
CAAACGACGAGCGTGACACCACGATGCCTGTAGCAATGGCAACAACGTTGCGCAAACTATTAACTGGCGA
ACTACTTACTCTAGCTTCCCGGCAACAATTAATAGACTGGATGGAGGCGGATAAAGTTGCAGGACCACTT
CTGCGCTCGGCCCTTCCGGCTGGCTGGTTTATTGCTGATAAATCTGGAGCCGGTGAGCGTGGGTCTCGCG
GTATCATTGCAGCACTGGGGCCAGATGGTAAGCCCTCCCGTATCGTAGTTATCTACACGACGGGGAGTCA
GGCAACTATGGATGAACGAAATAGACAGATCGCTGAGATAGGTGCCTCACTGATTAAGCATTGGTAACTG
TCAGACCAAGTTTACTCATATATACTTTAGATTGATTTAAAACTTCATTTTTAATTTAAAAGGATCTAGG
TGAAGATCCTTTTTGATAATCTCATGACCAAAATCCCTTAACGTGAGTTTTCGTTCCACTGAGCGTCAGA
CCCCGTAGAAAAGATCAAAGGATCTTCTTGAGATCCTTTTTTTCTGCGCGTAATCTGCTGCTTGCAAACA
AAAAAACCACCGCTACCAGCGGTGGTTTGTTTGCCGGATCAAGAGCTACCAACTCTTTTTCCGAAGGTAA
CTGGCTTCAGCAGAGCGCAGATACCAAATACTGTTCTTCTAGTGTAGCCGTAGTTAGGCCACCACTTCAA
GAACTCTGTAGCACCGCCTACATACCTCGCTCTGCTAATCCTGTTACCAGTGGCTGCTGCCAGTGGCGAT
AAGTCGTGTCTTACCGGGTTGGACTCAAGACGATAGTTACCGGATAAGGCGCAGCGGTCGGGCTGAACGG
GGGGTTCGTGCACACAGCCCAGCTTGGAGCGAACGACCTACACCGAACTGAGATACCTACAGCGTGAGCT
ATGAGAAAGCGCCACGCTTCCCGAAGGGAGAAAGGCGGACAGGTATCCGGTAAGCGGCAGGGTCGGAACA
GGAGAGCGCACGAGGGAGCTTCCAGGGGGAAACGCCTGGTATCTTTATAGTCCTGTCGGGTTTCGCCACC
TCTGACTTGAGCGTCGATTTTTGTGATGCTCGTCAGGGGGGCGGAGCCTATGGAAAAACGCCAGCAACGC
GGCCTTTTTACGGTTCCTGGCCTTTTGCTGGCCTTTTGCTCACATGTTCTTTCCTGCGTTATCCCCTGAT
TCTGTGGATAACCGTATTACCGCCTTTGAGTGAGCTGATACCGCTCGCCGCAGCCGAACGACCGAGCGCA
GCGAGTCAGTGAGCGAGGAAGCGGAAGAGCGCCCAATACGCAAACCGCCTCTCCCCGCGCGTTGGCCGAT
TCATTAATGCAGCTGGCACGACAGGTTTCCCGACTGGAAAGCGGGCAGTGAGCGCAACGCAATTAATGTG
AGTTAGCTCACTCATTAGGCACCCCAGGCTTTACACTTTATGCTTCCGGCTCGTATGTTGTGTGGAATTG
TGAGCGGATAACAATTTCACACAGGAAACAGCTATGACCATGATTACGCCAAGCGCGCAATTAACCCTCA
CTAAAGGGAACAAAAGCTGGAGCTGCAAGCTTAATGTAGTCTTATGCAATACTCTTGTAGTCTTGCAACA
TGGTAACGATGAGTTAGCAACATGCCTTACAAGGAGAGAAAAAGCACCGTGCATGCCGATTGGTGGAAGT
AAGGTGGTACGATCGTGCCTTATTAGGAAGGCAACAGACGGGTCTGACATGGATTGGACGAACCACTGAA
TTGCCGCATTGCAGAGATATTGTATTTAAGTGCCTAGCTCGATACATAAACGGGTCTCTCTGGTTAGACC
AGATCTGAGCCTGGGAGCTCTCTGGCTAACTAGGGAACCCACTGCTTAAGCCTCAATAAAGCTTGCCTTG
AGTGCTTCAAGTAGTGTGTGCCCGTCTGTTGTGTGACTCTGGTAACTAGAGATCCCTCAGACCCTTTTAG
TCAGTGTGGAAAATCTCTAGCAGTGGCGCCCGAACAGGGACTTGAAAGCGAAAGGGAAACCAGAGGAGCT
CTCTCGACGCAGGACTCGGCTTGCTGAAGCGCGCACGGCAAGAGGCGAGGGGCGGCGACTGGTGAGTACG
CCAAAAATTTTGACTAGCGGAGGCTAGAAGGAGAGAGATGGGTGCGAGAGCGTCAGTATTAAGCGGGGGA
GAATTAGATCGCGATGGGAAAAAATTCGGTTAAGGCCAGGGGGAAAGAAAAAATATAAATTAAAACATAT
AGTATGGGCAAGCAGGGAGCTAGAACGATTCGCAGTTAATCCTGGCCTGTTAGAAACATCAGAAGGCTGT
AGACAAATACTGGGACAGCTACAACCATCCCTTCAGACAGGATCAGAAGAACTTAGATCATTATATAATA
CAGTAGCAACCCTCTATTGTGTGCATCAAAGGATAGAGATAAAAGACACCAAGGAAGCTTTAGACAAGAT
AGAGGAAGAGCAAAACAAAAGTAAGACCACCGCACAGCAAGCGGCCGCTGATCTTCAGACCTGGAGGAGG
AGATATGAGGGACAATTGGAGAAGTGAATTATATAAATATAAAGTAGTAAAAATTGAACCATTAGGAGTA
GCACCCACCAAGGCAAAGAGAAGAGTGGTGCAGAGAGAAAAAAGAGCAGTGGGAATAGGAGCTTTGTTCC
TTGGGTTCTTGGGAGCAGCAGGAAGCACTATGGGCGCAGCGTCAATGACGCTGACGGTACAGGCCAGACA
ATTATTGTCTGGTATAGTGCAGCAGCAGAACAATTTGCTGAGGGCTATTGAGGCGCAACAGCATCTGTTG
CAACTCACAGTCTGGGGCATCAAGCAGCTCCAGGCAAGAATCCTGGCTGTGGAAAGATACCTAAAGGATC
AACAGCTCCTGGGGATTTGGGGTTGCTCTGGAAAACTCATTTGCACCACTGCTGTGCCTTGGAATGCTAG
TTGGAGTAATAAATCTCTGGAACAGATTTGGAATCACACGACCTGGATGGAGTGGGACAGAGAAATTAAC
AATTACACAAGCTTAATACACTCCTTAATTGAAGAATCGCAAAACCAGCAAGAAAAGAATGAACAAGAAT
TATTGGAATTAGATAAATGGGCAAGTTTGTGGAATTGGTTTAACATAACAAATTGGCTGTGGTATATAAA
ATTATTCATAATGATAGTAGGAGGCTTGGTAGGTTTAAGAATAGTTTTTGCTGTACTTTCTATAGTGAAT
AGAGTTAGGCAGGGATATTCACCATTATCGTTTCAGACCCACCTCCCAACCCCGAGGGGACCCTTGCGCC
TTTTCCAAGGCAGCCCTGGGTTTGCGCAGGGACGCGGCTGCTCTGGGCGTGGTTCCGGGAAACGCAGCGG
CGCCGACCCTGGGTCTCGCACATTCTTCACGTCCGTTCGCAGCGTCACCCGGATCTTCGCCGCTACCCTT
GTGGGCCCCCCGGCGACGCTTCCTGCTCCGCCCCTAAGTCGGGAAGGTTCCTTGCGGTTCGCGGCGTGCC
GGACGTGACAAACGGAAGCCGCACGTCTCACTAGTACCCTCGCAGACGGACAGCGCCAGGGAGCAATGGC
AGCGCGCCGACCGCGATGGGCTGTGGCCAATAGCGGCTGCTCAGCAGGGCGCGCCGAGAGCAGCGGCCGG
GAAGGGGCGGTGCGGGAGGCGGGGTGTGGGGCGGTAGTGTGGGCCCTGTTCCTGCCCGCGCGGTGTTCCG
CATTCTGCAAGCCTCCGGAGCGCACGTCGGCAGTCGGCTCCCTCGTTGACCGAATCACCGACCTCTCTCC
CCAGGGGGTACCCAGCTGTCTAGAGAATTCTAGATCTTGAGACAAATGGCAGTATTCATCCACAATTTTA
AAAGAAAAGGGGGGATTGGGGGGTACAGTGCAGGGGAAAGAATAGTAGACATAATAGCAACAGACATACA
AACTAAAGAATTACAAAAACAAATTACAAAAATTCAAAATTTTCGGGTTTATTACAGGGACAGCAGAGAT
CCACTTTGGCGCCGGCTCGAGGGGG
Features (pLannotate 1.2.2; 36 found; start..end, strand, type, name):
     65..368     +  enhancer       CMV enhancer: human cytomegalovirus immediate early enhancer
    369..572     +  promoter       CMV promoter: human cytomegalovirus (CMV) immediate early promoter
    595..719     +  protein_bind   attR1: mutant version of attR; recombination site for the Gateway® LR reaction LR Clonase™
    744..774     +  promoter       lac UV5 promoter: E. coli lac promoter with an "up" mutation
    798..827     +  promoter       cat promoter (fragment): promoter of the E. coli cat gene encoding chloramphenicol acetyltransferase
    828..1487    +  CDS            CmR: chloramphenicol acetyltransferase; cat; confers resistance to chloramphenicol
   1666..1824    +  CDS            ccdA (fragment): CCDA_ECO57 - Also known as H, letA. Experimental evidence at protein level: Swiss-Prot protein existence level 1. Antitoxin component of a type II toxin-antitoxin (TA) system which inhibits the post-segregational killing (PSK) of plasmid-free cells, also referred to as a plasmid addiction system. Binds to and blocks the activity of CcdB; will also remove bound CcdB protein from the CcdB-GyrA complex by forming a CcdA-CcdB complex, a process termed rejuvenation. Functions as a transcriptional corepressor for the ccdAB operon, repression also requires CcdB (By similarity). From Escherichia coli
   1829..2131    +  CDS            ccdB: CCDB_ECOLI - Also known as G, letB, letD. Experimental evidence at protein level: Swiss-Prot protein existence level 1. Toxic component of a type II toxin-antitoxin (TA) system, functioning in plasmid maintainence. Responsible for the post- segregational killing (PSK) of plasmid-free cells, also referred to as a plasmid addiction system. Half-life of over 2 hours. Cell killing by CcdB is accompanied by filamentation, defects in chromosome and plasmid segregation, defects in cell division, formation of anucleate cells, decreased DNA synthesis and plasmid loss. Interferes with the activity of DN
   2175..2299    -  protein_bind   attR2: mutant version of attR; recombination site for the Gateway® LR reaction LR Clonase™
   2301..2342    +  CDS            V5 tag: epitope tag from simian virus 5
   2381..2941    +  misc_feature   IRES: internal ribosome entry site (IRES) of the encephalomyocarditis virus (EMCV)
   2944..3651    +  CDS            mCherry: mCherry is a basic (constitutively fluorescent) red fluorescent protein published in 2004, derived from Discosoma sp.. It is reported to be a very rapidly-maturing monomer with low acid sensitivity.
   3678..4266    +  misc_feature   WPRE: woodchuck hepatitis virus posttranscriptional regulatory element
   4317..4336    +  misc_feature   cPPT/CTS (fragment): central polypurine tract and central termination sequence of HIV-1
   4338..4571    +  LTR            3' LTR (ΔU3): self-inactivating 3' long terminal repeat (LTR) from HIV-1
   4649..4770    +  polyA_signal   SV40 poly(A) signal: SV40 polyadenylation signal
   4810..4945    +  rep_origin     SV40 ori: SV40 origin of replication
   4966..4984    -  promoter       T7 promoter: promoter for bacteriophage T7 RNA polymerase
   4992..5147    +  CDS            lacZα (fragment): LacZα fragment of β-galactosidase; lacZ fragment
   5152..5580    +  rep_origin     f1 ori (sequence partly withheld): f1 bacteriophage origin of replication; arrow indicates direction of (+) strand synthesis
   5633..5737    +  promoter       AmpR promoter: bla
   5738..6598    +  CDS            AmpR: β-lactamase; bla; confers resistance to ampicillin, carbenicillin, and related antibiotics
   6769..7357    +  rep_origin     ori: high-copy-number ColE1/pMB1/pBR322/pUC origin of replication
   7540..7632    +  CDS            lacI (fragment): lac repressor; lacI; The lac repressor binds to the lac operator to inhibit transcription in E. coli. This inhibition can be relieved by adding lactose or isopropyl-β-D-thiogalactopyranoside (IPTG).
   7645..7666    +  protein_bind   CAP binding site: CAP binding activates transcription in the presence of cAMP. E. coli catabolite activator protein
   7681..7711    +  promoter       lac promoter: promoter for the E. coli lac operon
   7719..7735    +  protein_bind   lac operator: The lac repressor binds to the lac operator to inhibit transcription in E. coli. This inhibition can be relieved by adding lactose or isopropyl-β-D-thiogalactopyranoside (IPTG). lac repressor encoded by lacI
   7780..7798    +  promoter       T3 promoter: promoter for bacteriophage T3 RNA polymerase
   7826..8052    +  promoter       RSV promoter: Rous sarcoma virus enhancer/promoter
   8053..8233    +  LTR            5' LTR (truncated): truncated 5' long terminal repeat (LTR) from HIV-1
   8280..8405    +  misc_feature   HIV-1 Ψ: packaging signal of human immunodeficiency virus type 1
   8389..8752    +  CDS            HIV-1 gag (fragment): gag protein from human immunodeficiency virus 1; gag
   8898..9131    +  misc_feature   RRE: The Rev response element (RRE) of HIV-1 allows for Rev-dependent mRNA export from the nucleus to the cytoplasm.
   9508..9534    +  CDS            Rev (fragment): human immunodeficiency virus 1 (HIV-1) Rev protein; rev; enhances nuclear export of unspliced and incompletely spliced viral mRNAs
   9535..10035   +  promoter       hPGK promoter: human phosphoglycerate kinase 1 promoter
  10097..10214   +  misc_feature   cPPT/CTS: central polypurine tract and central termination sequence of HIV-1
