[The description below was written by a language model from this plasmid's Addgene catalogue record and pLannotate feature annotations shown in this document.]
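Description:
pAC10096_pLX-DEST-IRES-mCherry is a third-generation-style, self-inactivating lentiviral Gateway destination vector derived from pLX302, in which the puromycin resistance gene of the parent backbone has been removed and mCherry serves as the marker for transduced mammalian cells. In bacteria it is maintained through a high-copy ColE1/pUC origin with ampicillin resistance on the backbone, plus chloramphenicol resistance carried inside the Gateway cassette. Because that cassette also encodes the CcdB toxin, the empty vector has to be propagated in a ccdB-tolerant strain. An f1 origin and an SV40 origin are also annotated.

The lentiviral genome is driven by an RSV promoter fused to a truncated HIV-1 5' LTR, followed by the Ψ packaging signal, a gag fragment, the RRE and a cPPT/CTS, and ends in a ΔU3 3' LTR with a downstream SV40 polyadenylation signal. An hPGK promoter annotated just upstream of the cPPT appears to be a remnant of the parental puromycin cassette, with no coding sequence annotated directly after it. The expression unit consists of the CMV enhancer/promoter, the attR1–CmR–ccdB–attR2 cassette, a V5 epitope tag placed just after attR2, an EMCV IRES, mCherry and a WPRE. An LR recombination with an entry clone replaces the CmR/ccdB segment with a gene of interest, which can acquire a C-terminal V5 tag if it lacks a stop codon and is in frame. The resulting bicistronic transcript co-expresses mCherry through the IRES, so transduced cells can be identified or sorted by red fluorescence rather than drug selection. The WPRE enhances transcript expression. The vector was deposited as part of a study on split selectable markers.
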