Addgene plasmid #122816: pAC10096_pLX-DEST-IRES-mCherry
Purpose: Plasmid 96:Lentiviral Gateway desination vector encoding mCherry
Depositing lab: Albert Cheng. Publication: Split Selectable Markers. Jillette N, Du M, Cheng AW. bioRxiv 452979 10.1101/452979.
Backbone
  Vector backbone: pLX302 (Addgene #25896)
  Modifications to backbone: Puromycin removed
  Vector type: Mammalian Expression, Lentiviral ; Gateway Destination
  Selectable markers: mCherry
Growth in bacteria
  Bacterial resistance: Chloramphenicol and Ampicillin, 25 & 100 μg/mL
  Growth temperature: 30°C
  Growth strain: ccdB Survival
  Copy number: Unknown
Gene/Insert
  Gene/Insert name: mCherry
  Species: Synthetic
  Cloning method: Ligation Independent Cloning
  Sequencing primers: 5′ TCCTCGGTCTCGATTCTACG; 3′ agcagcgtatccacatagcg
Terms and licenses: Academic/Nonprofit Terms; Industry Terms: Not Available to Industry
Depositor comments: Please visit https://www.biorxiv.org/content/10.1101/452979v2 for BioRxiv preprint.
How to cite: pAC10096_pLX-DEST-IRES-mCherry was a gift from Albert Cheng (Addgene plasmid # 122816)
